Addgene plasmid #86481: pCAM111
Purpose: Expresses p9-6His-tnaA
Depositing lab: Pamela Silver. Depositing organization: Harvard Medical School. Publication: Synthetic Lipid-Containing Scaffolds Enhance Production by Colocalizing Enzymes. Myhrvold C, Polka JK, Silver PA. ACS Synth Biol. 2016 Aug 3. 10.1021/acssynbio.6b00141 PubMed 27487319.
Backbone
  Vector backbone: pWW307
  Vector type: Bacterial Expression, Synthetic Biology
Growth in bacteria
  Bacterial resistance: Ampicillin, 100 μg/mL
  Growth temperature: 37°C
  Growth strain: DH5alpha
  Copy number: Low Copy
Gene/Insert
  Gene/Insert name: p9-6His-tnaA
  Species: Synthetic; Bacteriophage phi6
  Promoter: pBAD
  Tag / fusion protein: 6His (C terminal on insert); tnaA (C terminal on insert)
  Cloning method: Gibson Cloning
  Sequencing primers: 5′ pBAD Forward from Eton Bio; 3′ pBAD Reverse from Eton Bio
Terms and licenses: Academic/Nonprofit Terms; Industry Terms: Not Available to Industry
How to cite: pCAM111 was a gift from Pamela Silver (Addgene plasmid # 86481 ; http://n2t.net/addgene:86481 ; RRID:Addgene_86481)
