[The description below was written by a language model from this plasmid's Addgene catalogue record and pLannotate feature annotations shown in this document.]
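Description:
pCAM111 is a bacterial expression plasmid built on the pWW307 backbone and used in synthetic biology work in E. coli. It is maintained under ampicillin selection through a β-lactamase (AmpR) gene driven by its own bla promoter. It replicates from a ColE1/pMB1-family origin. The automated annotation labels this origin generically as high-copy, whereas the catalogue entry lists the plasmid as low copy, and the record does not resolve this difference.

The payload is a single fusion open reading frame under the arabinose-inducible araBAD (pBAD) promoter, with the araC regulator gene encoded on the opposite strand so that expression is repressed without L-arabinose and induced when it is added. The fusion begins with P9, a bacteriophage phi6 protein annotated as essential for membrane formation. This is followed by a six-histidine tag, which the annotation tool matched as a fragment of a longer His tag, and then by E. coli tnaA, the tryptophanase gene. Downstream, rrnB T1 and T7Te terminators end transcription. Further along are a 5S rRNA segment and a second rrnB T1 element, probably carried over from a pBAD-type vector, along with a short hit to a composite His-containing tag that is likely another backbone remnant.

The associated publication concerns synthetic lipid-containing scaffolds that raise production by colocalizing enzymes. Fusing TnaA to the membrane-associated phage protein P9 is consistent with targeting this enzyme to such a scaffold, while the His tag offers a handle for detection or purification. The insert was assembled by Gibson cloning.
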