Features (pLannotate 1.2.2; 14 found; start..end, strand, type, name):
     19..303     +  promoter       araBAD promoter: araBAD; promoter of the L-arabinose operon of E. coli; the araC regulatory gene is transcribed in the opposite direction (Guzman et al., 1995)
    329..598     +  CDS            P9: P9_BPPH6 - Protein predicted: Swiss-Prot protein existence level 4. Essential for membrane formation. From Pseudomonas phage phi6 (Bacteriophage phi-6).
    598..615     +  CDS            9xHis (fragment): 9xHis affinity tag
    617..2026    +  CDS            tnaA: TNAA_ECOLI - Also known as ind. Experimental evidence at protein level: Swiss-Prot protein existence level 1. From Escherichia coli (strain K12).
   2047..2118    +  terminator     rrnB T1 terminator: transcription terminator T1 from the E. coli rrnB gene
   2134..2161    +  terminator     T7Te terminator: phage T7 early transcription terminator
   2247..2264    +  CDS            capTEV™ (fragment): composite tag for in vivo biotinylation, TEV protease cleavage, and 6xHis tagging
   2371..2486    +  ncRNA          5S rRNA: Accession: RF00001 - 5S ribosomal RNA
   2490..2536    +  terminator     rrnB T1 terminator: transcription terminator T1 from the E. coli rrnB gene
   2749..3337    -  rep_origin     ori: high-copy-number ColE1/pMB1/pBR322/pUC origin of replication
   3508..4368    -  CDS            AmpR: β-lactamase; bla; confers resistance to ampicillin, carbenicillin, and related antibiotics
   4369..4473    -  promoter       AmpR promoter: bla
   4563..4606    -  terminator     bacterial terminator: putative bacterial transcription terminator
   4665..5543    -  CDS            araC: L-arabinose regulatory protein; araC
>Addgene plasmid #86481 | pCAM111 | addgene full sequence | sequence record 173207 | Addgene NGS Result
TACTCCCGCCATTCAGAGAAGAAACCAATTGTCCATATTGCATCAGACATTGCCGTCACTGCGTCTTTTA
CTGGCTCTTCTCGCTAACCAAACCGGTAACCCCGCTTATTAAAAGCATTCTGTAACAAAGCGGGACCAAA
GCCATGACAAAAACGCGTAACAAAAGTGTCTATAATCACGGCAGAAAAGTCCACATTGATTATTTGCACG
GCGTCACACTTTGCTATGCCATAGCATTTTTATCCATAAGATTAGCGGATCTTACCTGACGCTTTTTATC
GCAACTCTCTACTGTTTCTCCATACCCGCTAGCTAAGGATGTTCCGTAATGCCATTTCCTCTTGTAAAGC
AAGACCCAACCTCGAAGGCTTTCACTGAAGCCAGTGAACGCTCCACCGGCACCCAGATCCTGGACGTCGT
CAAGGCCCCTATCGGCCTGTTCGGCGACGATGCCAAACACGAGTTCGTGACCCGTCAGGAACAAGCCGTC
TCCGTCGTCAGCTGGGCAGTTGCTGCCGGTCTGATCGGCGAGCTGATCGGCTACCGTGGTGCGCGTTCGG
GTCGCAAAGCGATCCTGGCCAACATCCCTTTCCTGGCCCACCACCACCACCACCATGAAAACTTTAAACA
TCTCCCTGAACCGTTCCGCATTCGTGTTATTGAGCCAGTAAAACGTACCACTCGCGCTTATCGTGAAGAG
GCAATTATTAAATCCGGTATGAACCCGTTCCTGCTGGATAGCGAAGATGTTTTTATCGATTTACTGACCG
ACAGCGGCACCGGGGCGGTGACGCAGAGCATGCAGGCTGCGATGATGCGCGGCGACGAAGCCTACAGCGG
CAGTCGTAGCTACTATGCGTTAGCCGAGTCAGTGAAAAATATCTTTGGTTATCAATACACCATTCCGACT
CACCAGGGCCGTGGCGCAGAGCAAATCTATATTCCGGTACTGATTAAAAAACGCGAGCAGGAAAAAGGCC
TGGATCGCAGCAAAATGGTGGCGTTCTCTAACTATTTCTTTGATACCACGCAGGGCCATAGCCAGATCAA
CGGCTGTACCGTGCGTAACGTCTATATCAAAGAAGCCTTCGATACGGGCGTGCGTTACGACTTTAAAGGC
AACTTTGACCTTGAGGGATTAGAACGCGGTATTGAAGAAGTTGGTCCGAATAACGTGCCGTATATCGTTG
CAACCATCACCAGTAACTCTGCAGGTGGTCAGCCGGTTTCACTGGCAAACTTAAAAGCGATGTACAGCAT
CGCGAAGAAATACGATATTCCGGTGGTAATGGACTCCGCGCGCTTTGCTGAAAACGCCTATTTCATCAAG
CAGCGTGAAGCAGAATACAAAGACTGGACCATCGAGCAGATCACCCGCGAAACCTACAAATATGCCGATA
TGCTGGCGATGTCCGCCAAGAAAGATGCGATGGTGCCGATGGGCGGCCTGCTGTGCATGAAAGACGACAG
CTTCTTTGATGTGTACACCGAGTGCAGAACCCTTTGCGTGGTGCAGGAAGGCTTCCCGACATATGGCGGC
CTGGAAGGCGGCGCGATGGAGCGTCTGGCGGTAGGTCTGTATGACGGCATGAATCTCGACTGGCTGGCTT
ATCGTATCGCGCAGGTACAGTATCTGGTCGATGGTCTGGAAGAGATTGGCGTTGTCTGCCAGCAGGCGGG
CGGTCACGCGGCATTCGTTGATGCCGGTAAACTGTTGCCGCATATCCCGGCAGACCAGTTCCCGGCACAG
GCGCTGGCCTGCGAGCTGTATAAAGTCGCCGGTATCCGTGCGGTAGAAATTGGCTCTTTCCTGTTAGGCC
GCGATCCGAAAACCGGTAAACAACTGCCATGCCCGGCTGAACTGCTGCGTTTAACCATTCCGCGCGCAAC
ATATACTCAAACACATATGGACTTCATTATTGAAGCCTTTAAACATGTGAAAGAGAACGCGGCGAATATT
AAAGGATTAACCTTTACGTACGAACCGAAAGTATTGCGTCACTTCACCGCAAAACTTAAAGAAGTTTAAT
CTGGATCTCCAGGCATCAAATAAAACGAAAGGCTCAGTCGAAAGACTGGGCCTTTCGTTTTATCTGTTGT
TTGTCGGTGAACGCTCTCTACTAGAGTCACACTGGCTCACCTTCGGGTGGGCCTTTCTGCGTTTATAGGA
TCCTAACTCGAGTAATGAGAAGCTTGGGCCCGAACAAAAACTCATCTCAGAAGAGGATCTGAATAGCGCC
GTCGACCATCATCATCATCATCATTGAGTTTAAACGGTCTCCAGCTTGGCTGTTTTGGCGGATGAGAGAA
GATTTTCAGCCTGATACAGATTAAATCAGAACGCAGAAGCGGTCTGATAAAACAGAATTTGCCTGGCGGC
AGTAGCGCGGTGGTCCCACCTGACCCCATGCCGAACTCAGAAGTGAAACGCCGTAGCGCCGATGGTAGTG
TGGGGTCTCCCCATGCGAGAGTAGGGAACTGCCAGGCATCAAATAAAACGAAAGGCTCAGTCGAAAGACT
GGGCCTTTCGTTTTATCTGTTGTTTGTCGGTGAACTAATTTCTAGACTGCAGGCTTCCTCGCTCACTGAC
TCGCTGCGCTCGGTCGTTCGGCTGCGGCGAGCGGTATCAGCTCACTCAAAGGCGGTAATACGGTTATCCA
CAGAATCAGGGGATAACGCAGGAAAGAACATGTGAGCAAAAGGCCAGCAAAAGGCCAGGAACCGTAAAAA
GGCCGCGTTGCTGGCGTTTTTCCACAGGCTCCGCCCCCCTGACGAGCATCACAAAAATCGACGCTCAAGT
CAGAGGTGGCGAAACCCGACAGGACTATAAAGATACCAGGCGTTTCCCCCTGGAAGCTCCCTCGTGCGCT
CTCCTGTTCCGACCCTGCCGCTTACCGGATACCTGTCCGCCTTTCTCCCTTCGGGAAGCGTGGCGCTTTC
TCATAGCTCACGCTGTAGGTATCTCAGTTCGGTGTAGGTCGTTCGCTCCAAGCTGGGCTGTGTGCACGAA
CCCCCCGTTCAGCCCGACCGCTGCGCCTTATCCGGTAACTATCGTCTTGAGTCCAACCCGGTAAGACACG
ACTTATCGCCACTGGCAGCAGCCACTGGTAACAGGATTAGCAGAGCGAGGTATGTAGGCGGTGCTACAGA
GTTCTTGAAGTGGTGGCCTAACTACGGCTACACTAGAAGAACAGTATTTGGTATCTGCGCTCTGCTGAAG
CCAGTTACCTTCGGAAAAAGAGTTGGTAGCTCTTGATCCGGCAAACAAACCACCGCTGGTAGCGGTGGTT
TTTTTGTTTGCAAGCAGCAGATTACGCGCAGAAAAAAAGGATCTCAAGAAGATCCTTTGATCTTTTCTAC
GGGGTCTGACGCTCAGTGGAACGAAAACTCACGTTAAGGGATTTTGGTCATGAGATTATCAAAAAGGATC
TTCACCTAGATCCTTTTAAATTAAAAATGAAGTTTTAAATCAATCTAAAGTATATATGAGTAAACTTGGT
CTGACAGTTACCAATGCTTAATCAGTGAGGCACCTATCTCAGCGATCTGTCTATTTCGTTCATCCATAGT
TGCCTGACTCCCCGTCGTGTAGATAACTACGATACGGGAGGGCTTACCATCTGGCCCCAGTGCTGCAATG
ATACCGCGAGACCCACGCTCACCGGCTCCAGATTTATCAGCAATAAACCAGCCAGCCGGAAGGGCCGAGC
GCAGAAGTGGTCCTGCAACTTTATCCGCCTCCATCCAGTCTATTAATTGTTGCCGGGAAGCTAGAGTAAG
TAGTTCGCCAGTTAATAGTTTGCGCAACGTTGTTGCCATTGCTACAGGCATCGTGGTGTCACGCTCGTCG
TTTGGTATGGCTTCATTCAGCTCCGGTTCCCAACGATCAAGGCGAGTTACATGATCCCCCATGTTGTGCA
AAAAAGCGGTTAGCTCCTTCGGTCCTCCGATCGTTGTCAGAAGTAAGTTGGCCGCAGTGTTATCACTCAT
GGTTATGGCAGCACTGCATAATTCTCTTACTGTCATGCCATCCGTAAGATGCTTTTCTGTGACTGGTGAG
TACTCAACCAAGTCATTCTGAGAATAGTGTATGCGGCGACCGAGTTGCTCTTGCCCGGCGTCAATACGGG
ATAATACCGCGCCACATAGCAGAACTTTAAAAGTGCTCATCATTGGAAAACGTTCTTCGGGGCGAAAACT
CTCAAGGATCTTACCGCTGTTGAGATCCAGTTCGATGTAACCCACTCGTGCACCCAACTGATCTTCAGCA
TCTTTTACTTTCACCAGCGTTTCTGGGTGAGCAAAAACAGGAAGGCAAAATGCCGCAAAAAAGGGAATAA
GGGCGACACGGAAATGTTGAATACTCATACTCTTCCTTTTTCAATATTATTGAAGCATTTATCAGGGTTA
TTGTCTCATGAGCGGATACATATTTGAATGTATTTAGAAAAATAAACAAATAGGGGTTCCGCGCACATTT
CCCCGAAAAGTGCCACCTGACGTCTAAGAAACCATTATTATCATGACATTAACCTATAAAAATAGGCGTA
TCACGAGGCAGAATTTCAGATAAAAAAAATCCTTAGCTTTCGCTAAGGATGATTTCTGGAATTCACTAGT
CTATGCTACTCCATCGAGCCGTCAATTGTCTGATTCGTTACCAATTATGACAACTTGACGGCTACATCAT
TCACTTTTTCTTCACAACCGGCACGGAACTCGCTCGGGCTGGCCCCGGTGCATTTTTTAAATACCCGCGA
GAAATAGAGTTGATCGTCAAAACCAACATTGCGACCGACGGTGGCGATAGGCATCCGGGTGGTGCTCAAA
AGCAGCTTCGCCTGGCTGATACGTTGGTCCTCGCGCCAGCTTAAGACGCTAATCCCTAACTGCTGGCGGA
AAAGACGTGACAGACGCGACGGCGACAAGCAAACATGCTGTGCGACGCTGGCGATATCAAAATTGCTGTC
TGCCAGGTGATCGCTGATGTACTGACAAGCCTCGCGTACCCGATTATCCATCGGTGGATGGAGCGACTCG
TTAATCGCTTCCATGCGCCGCAGCAACAATTGCTCAAGCAGATTTATCGCCAGCAGCTCCGAATAGCGCC
CTTCCCCTTGCCCGGCGTTAATGATTTGCCCAAACAGGTCGCTGAAATGCGGCTGGTGCGCTTCATCCGG
GCGAAAGAACCCCGTATTGGCAAATATTGACGGCCAGTTAAGCCATTCATGCCAGTAGGCGCGCGGACGA
AAGTAAACCCACTGGTGATACCATTCGCGAGCCTCCGGATGACGACCGTAGTGATGAATCTCTCCTGGCG
GGAACAGCAAAATATCACCCGGTCGGCAAACAAATTCTCGTCCCTGATTTTTCACCACCCCCTGACCGCG
AATGGTGAGATTGAGAATATAACCTTTCATTCCCAGCGGTCGGTCGATAAAAAAATCGAGATAACCGTTG
GCCTCAATCGGCGTTAAACCCGCCACCAGATGGGCATTAAACGAGTATCCCGGCAGCAGGGGATCATTTT
GCGCTTCAGCCATACTTTTCA
